Addgene plasmid #41347: TAL3173
Depositing lab: Keith Joung. Depositing organization: Massachusetts General Hospital. Publication: Targeted gene disruption in somatic zebrafish cells using engineered TALENs. Sander JD, Cade L, Khayter C, Reyon D, Peterson RT, Joung JK, Yeh JR. Nat Biotechnol. 2011 Aug 5;29(8):697-8. doi: 10.1038/nbt.1934. PubMed 21822241.
Backbone
  Vector backbone: JDS70
  Backbone manufacturer: Addgene plasmid #32285
  Backbone size w/o insert (bp): 6447
  Vector type: Mammalian Expression ; T7
Growth in bacteria
  Bacterial resistance: Ampicillin, 100 μg/mL
  Growth temperature: 37°C
  Growth strain: XL1 Blue
  Copy number: High Copy
Gene/Insert
  Gene/Insert name: ZebrafishCommunity-snai2-Right (alt name: snai2)
  Species: D. rerio (zebrafish)
  Insert size (bp): 1640
  Entrez Gene: snai2 (a.k.a. cb147, cb355, id:ibd5003, sb:cb355, sb:cb569, slug, wu:fb83e12, wu:fd19g11, zgc:92564)
  Promoter: CMV
  Tag / fusion protein: 3X Flag (N terminal on backbone); WT FOKI (C terminal on backbone)
  Cloning method: Restriction Enzyme; 5′ cloning site N/A (destroyed during cloning); 3′ cloning site N/A (destroyed during cloning)
  Sequencing primers: 5′ CMV-F; 3′ BGH-rev
Terms and licenses: Academic/Nonprofit Terms; Industry Terms: Not Available to Industry
Depositor comments: Target binding site: TTCGGTTTCTTAGCTGCA It is strongly recommended that users perform a diagnostic digest to verify this plasmid prior to use. For example, a double digest of the plasmid with BamHI and KpnI should result in two bands at 2.3kb and 5.8kb.
How to cite: TAL3173 was a gift from Keith Joung (Addgene plasmid # 41347 ; http://n2t.net/addgene:41347 ; RRID:Addgene_41347)
