[The description below was written by a language model from this plasmid's Addgene catalogue record.]
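Description:
TAL3173 is a TALEN expression plasmid built on the JDS70 backbone, a roughly 6.4 kb vector classed as a mammalian expression plasmid that also carries a T7 promoter. It is maintained in E. coli as a high-copy plasmid under ampicillin selection. The approximately 1.6 kb insert, named ZebrafishCommunity-snai2-Right, is not the snai2 gene itself. It is an engineered array of TAL effector repeats designed to recognise a specific 18-nucleotide site in the zebrafish snai2 (slug) locus. The array was introduced by restriction cloning, and the cloning sites were destroyed in the process.

The backbone supplies the parts that turn the repeat array into a working nuclease: an N-terminal 3X FLAG tag for detection and a C-terminal wild-type FokI cleavage domain. Expression of the fusion is driven by the CMV promoter in transfected cells. The T7 designation indicates that the coding region can presumably also be transcribed in vitro to make mRNA, the usual delivery route for zebrafish embryo injection. The sequencing primers listed suggest a BGH polyadenylation region downstream, although no feature table is provided to confirm this.

FokI cuts DNA only as a dimer, so this "Right" monomer is intended to be used with a matching "Left" TALEN that binds the opposite strand across a short spacer. Together the pair produces a double-strand break at snai2, and error-prone repair of that break yields indel mutations. The construct therefore serves targeted disruption of snai2 in zebrafish, in line with the associated work on TALEN-mediated gene disruption in somatic zebrafish cells.
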