>Addgene plasmid #41347 | TAL3173 | depositor partial sequence | sequence record 54986 | TAL3173 sequence 2430 bps
TCTAGAGCTAGCACCATGGACTACAAAGACCATGACGGTGATTATAAAGATCATGACATCGATTACAAGG
ATGACGATGACAAGATGGCCCCCAAGAAGAAGAGGAAGGTGGGCATTCACCGCGGGGTACCTATGGTGGA
CTTGAGGACACTCGGTTATTCGCAACAGCAACAGGAGAAAATCAAGCCTAAGGTCAGGAGCACCGTCGCG
CAACACCACGAGGCGCTTGTGGGGCATGGCTTCACTCATGCGCATATTGTCGCGCTTTCACAGCACCCTG
CGGCGCTTGGGACGGTGGCTGTCAAATACCAAGATATGATTGCGGCCCTGCCCGAAGCCACGCACGAGGC
AATTGTAGGGGTCGGTAAACAGTGGTCGGGAGCGCGAGCACTTGAGGCGCTGCTGACTGTGGCGGGTGAG
CTTAGGGGGCCTCCGCTCCAGCTCGACACCGGGCAGCTGCTGAAGATCGCGAAGAGAGGGGGAGTAACAG
CGGTAGAGGCAGTGCACGCCTGGCGCAATGCGCTCACCGGGGCCCCCTTGAACCTGACCCCAGACCAGGT
AGTCGCAATCGCGTCAAACGGAGGGGGAAAGCAAGCCCTGGAAACCGTGCAAAGGTTGTTGCCGGTCCTT
TGTCAAGACCACGGCCTTACACCGGAGCAAGTCGTGGCCATTGCATCCCACGACGGTGGCAAACAGGCTC
TTGAGACGGTTCAGAGACTTCTCCCAGTTCTCTGTCAAGCCCACGGGCTGACTCCCGATCAAGTTGTAGC
GATTGCGAATAACAATGGAGGGAAACAAGCATTGGAGACTGTCCAACGGCTCCTTCCCGTGTTGTGTCAA
GCCCACGGTTTGACGCCTGCACAAGTGGTCGCCATCGCCAACAACAACGGCGGTAAGCAGGCGCTGGAAA
CAGTACAGCGCCTGCTGCCTGTACTGTGCCAGGATCATGGACTGACCCCAGACCAGGTAGTCGCAATCGC
GTCAAACGGAGGGGGAAAGCAAGCCCTGGAAACCGTGCAAAGGTTGTTGCCGGTCCTTTGTCAAGACCAC
GGCCTTACACCGGAGCAAGTCGTGGCCATTGCAAGCAATGGGGGTGGCAAACAGGCTCTTGAGACGGTTC
AGAGACTTCTCCCAGTTCTCTGTCAAGCCCACGGGCTGACTCCCGATCAAGTTGTAGCGATTGCGTCCAA
CGGTGGAGGGAAACAAGCATTGGAGACTGTCCAACGGCTCCTTCCCGTGTTGTGTCAAGCCCACGGTTTG
ACGCCTGCACAAGTGGTCGCCATCGCCAGCCATGATGGCGGTAAGCAGGCGCTGGAAACAGTACAGCGCC
TGCTGCCTGTACTGTGCCAGGATCATGGACTGACCCCAGACCAGGTAGTCGCAATCGCGTCAAACGGAGG
GGGAAAGCAAGCCCTGGAAACCGTGCAAAGGTTGTTGCCGGTCCTTTGTCAAGACCACGGCCTTACACCG
GAGCAAGTCGTGGCCATTGCAAGCAATGGGGGTGGCAAACAGGCTCTTGAGACGGTTCAGAGACTTCTCC
CAGTTCTCTGTCAAGCCCACGGGCTGACTCCCGATCAAGTTGTAGCGATTGCGTCGAACATTGGAGGGAA
ACAAGCATTGGAGACTGTCCAACGGCTCCTTCCCGTGTTGTGTCAAGCCCACGGTTTGACGCCTGCACAA
GTGGTCGCCATCGCCAACAACAACGGCGGTAAGCAGGCGCTGGAAACAGTACAGCGCCTGCTGCCTGTAC
TGTGCCAGGATCATGGACTGACCCCAGACCAGGTAGTCGCAATCGCGTCACATGACGGGGGAAAGCAAGC
CCTGGAAACCGTGCAAAGGTTGTTGCCGGTCCTTTGTCAAGACCACGGCCTTACACCGGAGCAAGTCGTG
GCCATTGCAAGCAATGGGGGTGGCAAACAGGCTCTTGAGACGGTTCAGAGACTTCTCCCAGTTCTCTGTC
AAGCCCACGGGCTGACTCCCGATCAAGTTGTAGCGATTGCGAATAACAATGGAGGGAAACAAGCATTGGA
GACTGTCCAACGGCTCCTTCCCGTGTTGTGTCAAGCCCACGGTTTGACGCCTGCACAAGTGGTCGCCATC
GCCAGCCATGATGGCGGTAAGCAGGCGCTGGAAACAGTACAGCGCCTGCTGCCTGTACTGTGCCAGGATC
ATGGACTGACACCCGAACAGGTGGTCGCCATTGCTTCTAACATCGGAGGACGGCCAGCCTTGGAGTCCAT
CGTAGCCCAATTGTCCAGGCCCGATCCCGCGTTGGCTGCGTTAACGAATGACCATCTGGTGGCGTTGGCA
TGTCTTGGTGGACGACCCGCGCTCGATGCAGTCAAAAAGGGTCTGCCTCATGCTCCCGCATTGATCAAAA
GAACCAACCGGCGGATTCCCGAGAGAACTTCCCATCGAGTCGCGGGATCC
