>Addgene plasmid #41347 | TAL3173 | addgene partial sequence | sequence record 56390 | JDS-TALEN-F 5'-TAGGGGTCGGTAAACAGTGG-3'
GCGCTGCTGACTGTGGCGGGTGAGCTTAGGGGGCCTCCGCTCCAGCTCGACACCGGGCAGCTGCTGAAGA
TCGCGAAGAGAGGGGGAGTAACAGCGGTAGAGGCAGTGCACGCCTGGCGCAATGCGCTCACCGGGGCCCC
CTTGAACCTGACCCCAGACCAGGTAGTCGCAATCGCGTCAAACGGAGGGGGAAAGCAAGCCCTGGAAACC
GTGCAAAGGTTGTTGCCGGTCCTTTGTCAAGACCACGGCCTTACACCGGAGCAAGTCGTGGCCATTGCAT
CCCACGACGGTGGCAAACAGGCTCTTGAGACGGTTCAGAGACTTCTCCCAGTTCTCTGTCAAGCCCACGG
GCTGACTCCCGATCAAGTTGTAGCGATTGCGAATAACAATGGAGGGAAACAAGCATTGGAGACTGTCCAA
CGGCTCCTTCCCGTGTTGTGTCAAGCCCACGGTTTGACGCCTGCACAAGTGGTCGCCATCGCCAACAACA
ACGGCGGTAAGCAGGCGCTGGAAACAGTACAGCGCCTGCTGCCTGTACTGTGCCAGGATCATGGACTGAC
CCCAGACCAGGTAGTCGCAATCGCGTCAAACGGAGGGGGAAAGCAAGCCCTGGAAACCGTGCAAAGGTTG
TTGCCGGTCCTTTGTCAAGACCACGGCCTTACACCGGAGCAAGTCGTGGCCATTGCAAGCAATGGGGGTG
GCAAACAGGCTCTTGAGACGGTTCAGAGACTTCTCCCAGTTCTCTGTCAAGCCCACGGGCTGACTCCCGA
TCAAGTTGTAGCGATTGCGTCCAACGGTGGAGGGAAACAAGCATTGGAGACTGTCCAACGGCTCCTTCCC
GTGTTGTGTCAAGCCCACGGTTTGACGCCTGCACAAGTGGTCGCCATCGCCAGC
